>Addgene plasmid #224862 | pUC-hU6-2O-crScaffold_EF1a-BFP | addgene full sequence | sequence record 445692 | Addgene NGS Result
AATCTCATGACCAAAATCCCTTAACGTGAGTTTTCGTTCCACTGAGCGTCAGACCCCGTAGAAAAGATCA
AAGGATCTTCTTGAGATCCTTTTTTTCTGCGCGTAATCTGCTGCTTGCAAACAAAAAAACCACCGCTACC
AGCGGTGGTTTGTTTGCCGGATCAAGAGCTACCAACTCTTTTTCCGAAGGTAACTGGCTTCAGCAGAGCG
CAGATACCAAATACTGTTCTTCTAGTGTAGCCGTAGTTAGGCCACCACTTCAAGAACTCTGTAGCACCGC
CTACATACCTCGCTCTGCTAATCCTGTTACCAGTGGCTGCTGCCAGTGGCGATAAGTCGTGTCTTACCGG
GTTGGACTCAAGACGATAGTTACCGGATAAGGCGCAGCGGTCGGGCTGAACGGGGGGTTCGTGCACACAG
CCCAGCTTGGAGCGAACGACCTACACCGAACTGAGATACCTACAGCGTGAGCTATGAGAAAGCGCCACGC
TTCCCGAAGGGAGAAAGGCGGACAGGTATCCGGTAAGCGGCAGGGTCGGAACAGGAGAGCGCACGAGGGA
GCTTCCAGGGGGAAACGCCTGGTATCTTTATAGTCCTGTCGGGTTTCGCCACCTCTGACTTGAGCGTCGA
TTTTTGTGATGCTCGTCAGGGGGGCGGAGCCTATGGAAAAACGCCAGCAACGCGGCCTTTTTACGGTTCC
TGGCCTTTTGCTGGCCTTTTGCTCAGCTAGCGAGGGCCTATTTCCCATGATTCCTTCATATTTGCATATA
CGATACAAGGCTGTTAGAGAGATAATTAGAATTAATTTGACTGTAAACACAAAGATATTAGTACAAAATA
CGTGACGTAGAAAGTAATAATTTCTTGGGTAGTTTGCAGTTTTAAAATTATGTTTTAAAATGGACTATCA
TATGCTTACCGTAACTTGAAACTCCCTATCAGTGATAGAGATTATATATCTCCCTATCAGTGATAGACAC
CGTGGAAAGGACGAAACACCGCAAGTAAACCCCTACCAACTGGTCGGGGTTTGAAACGGGTCTTCGAGAA
GACCTCAAGTAAACCCCTACCAACTGGTCGGGGTTTGAAACTTTTTTTTTCACCTATGTATCGTATCAAG
TACTAGAACTCCCCAGTGGGAATTCGGCTCCGGTGCCCGTCAGTGGGCAGAGCGCACATCGCCCACAGTC
CCCGAGAAGTTGGGGGGAGGGGTCGGCAATTGAACCGGTGCCTAGAGAAGGTGGCGCGGGGTAAACTGGG
AAAGTGATGTCGTGTACTGGCTCCGCCTTTTTCCCGAGGGTGGGGGAGAACCGTATATAAGTGCAGTAGT
CGCCGTGAACGTTCTTTTTCGCAACGGGTTTGCCGCCAGAACACAGGTAAGTGCCGTGTGTGGTTCCCGC
GGGCCTGGCCTCTTTACGGGTTATGGCCCTTGCGTGCCTTGAATTACTTCCACCTGGCTGCAGTACGTGA
TTCTTGATCCCGAGCTTCGGGTTGGAAGTGGGTGGGAGAGTTCGAGGCCTTGCGCTTAAGGAGCCCCTTC
GCCTCGTGCTTGAGTTGAGGCCTGGCCTGGGCGCTGGGGCCGCCGCGTGCGAATCTGGTGGCACCTTCGC
GCCTGTCTCGCTGCTTTCGATAAGTCTCTAGCCATTTAAAATTTTTGATGACCTGCTGCGACGCTTTTTT
TCTGGCAAGATAGTCTTGTAAATGCGGGCCAAGATCTGCACACTGGTATTTCGGTTTTTGGGGCCGCGGG
CGGCGACGGGGCCCGTGCGTCCCAGCGCACATGTTCGGCGAGGCGGGGCCTGCGAGCGCGGCCACCGAGA
ATCGGACGGGGGTAGTCTCAAGCTGGCCGGCCTGCTCTGGTGCCTGGCCTCGCGCCGCCGTGTATCGCCC
CGCCCTGGGCGGCAAGGCTGGCCCGGTCGGCACCAGTTGCGTGAGCGGAAAGATGGCCGCTTCCCGGCCC
TGCTGCAGGGAGCTCAAAATGAAGGACGCGGCGCTCGGGAGAGCGGGCGGGTGAGTCACCCACACAAAGG
AAAAGGGCCTTTCCGTCCTCAGCCGTCGCTTCATGTGACTCCACGGAGTACCGGGCGCCGTCCAGGCACC
TCGATTAGTTCTCGAGCTTTTGGAGTACGTCGTCTTTAGGTTGGGGGGAGGGGTTTTATGCGATGGAGTT
TCCCCACACTGAGTGGGTGGAGACTGAAGTTAGGCCAGCTTGGCACTTGATGTAATTCTCCTTGGAATTT
GCCCTTTTTGAGTTTGGATCTTGGTTCATTCTCAAGCCTCAGACAGTGGTTCAAAGTTTTTTTCTTCCAT
TTCAGGTGTCGTGACGTACGGCCACCATGAGCATGTCCGAACTGATTAAAGAGAACATGCACATGAAACT
TTATATGGAAGGTACGGTCGACAACCACCATTTCAAATGTACCTCCGAAGGAGAGGGCAAACCCTACGAG
GGCACCCAAACGATGAGAATTAAAGTAGTAGAAGGTGGGCCGCTGCCCTTTGCCTTTGACATTCTGGCAA
CTTCTTTTCTCTACGGGAGTAAAACTTTTATCAACCATACGCAAGGCATTCCAGACTTCTTTAAGCAGTC
ATTTCCCGAGGGGTTTACTTGGGAGCGGGTCACAACATACGAGGACGGCGGCGTGCTGACCGCTACTCAG
GACACCAGCCTGCAAGACGGGTGTTTGATCTACAATGTGAAGATTCGAGGCGTAAACTTTACTTCAAACG
GCCCAGTTATGCAGAAAAAAACCCTCGGCTGGGAGGCTTTTACAGAGACTCTTTACCCAGCCGACGGTGG
TTTGGAAGGCCGAAACGACATGGCATTGAAATTGGTTGGCGGGAGCCACCTTATAGCGAATATAAAGACG
ACCTATCGGTCTAAAAAGCCCGCCAAAAATTTGAAGATGCCTGGTGTATATTACGTCGACTATAGGCTTG
AGAGAATAAAAGAAGCTAACAACGAAACCTATGTGGAGCAACATGAGGTTGCAGTTGCACGCTACTGCGA
TCTGCCGAGCAAATTGGGGCACAAGCTGAATTGATCAGCTAGAGCTCGCTAATCAGCCTCGACTGTGCCT
TCTAGTTGCCAGCCATCTGTTGTTTGCCCCTCCCCCGTGCCTTCCTTGACCCTGGAAGGTGCCACTCCCA
CTGTCCTTTCCTAATAAAATGAGGAAATTGCATCGCATTGTCTGAGTAGGTGTCATTCTATTCTGGGGGG
TGGGGTGGGGCAGGACAGCAAGGGGGAGGATTGGGAAGATAATAGCAGGCATGCTGGGGATGCGGTGGGC
TCTATGGTCTAGATTTAGGGTAGGGGAAATGTGCGCGGAACCCCTATTTGTTTATTTTTCTAAATACATT
CAAATATGTATCCGCTCATGAGACAATAACCCTGATAAATGCTTCAATAATATTGAAAAAGGAAGAGTAT
GAGTATTCAACATTTCCGTGTCGCCCTTATTCCCTTTTTTGCGGCATTTTGCCTTCCTGTTTTTGCTCAC
CCAGAAACGCTGGTGAAAGTAAAAGATGCTGAAGATCAGTTGGGTGCACGAGTGGGTTACATCGAACTGG
ATCTCAACAGCGGTAAGATCCTTGAGAGTTTTCGCCCCGAAGAACGTTTTCCAATGATGAGCACTTTTAA
AGTTCTGCTATGTGGCGCGGTATTATCCCGTATTGACGCCGGGCAAGAGCAACTCGGTCGCCGCATACAC
TATTCTCAGAATGACTTGGTTGAGTACTCACCAGTCACAGAAAAGCATCTTACGGATGGCATGACAGTAA
GAGAATTATGCAGTGCTGCCATAACCATGAGTGATAACACTGCGGCCAACTTACTTCTGACAACGATCGG
AGGACCGAAGGAGCTAACCGCTTTTTTGCACAACATGGGGGATCATGTAACTCGCCTTGATCGTTGGGAA
CCGGAGCTGAATGAAGCCATACCAAACGACGAGCGTGACACCACGATGCCTGTAGCAATGGCAACAACGT
TGCGCAAACTATTAACTGGCGAACTACTTACTCTAGCTTCCCGGCAACAATTAATAGACTGGATGGAGGC
GGATAAAGTTGCAGGACCACTTCTGCGCTCGGCCCTTCCGGCTGGCTGGTTTATTGCTGATAAATCTGGA
GCCGGTGAGCGTGGAAGCCGCGGTATCATTGCAGCACTGGGGCCAGATGGTAAGCCCTCCCGTATCGTAG
TTATCTACACGACGGGGAGTCAGGCAACTATGGATGAACGAAATAGACAGATCGCTGAGATAGGTGCCTC
ACTGATTAAGCATTGGTAACTGTCAGACCAAGTTTACTCATATATACTTTAGATTGATTTAAAACTTCAT
TTTTAATTTAAAAGGATCTAGGTGAAGATCCTTTTTGAT
Features (pLannotate 1.2.2; 13 found; start..end, strand, type, name):
     81..669     +  rep_origin     ori: high-copy-number ColE1/pMB1/pBR322/pUC origin of replication
    732..931     +  promoter       U6 promoter (fragment): RNA polymerase III promoter for human U6 snRNA
    933..953     +  promoter       PLtetO-1 promoter (fragment): modified phage lambda PL promoter with tet operator sites (Lutz and Bujard, 1997)
    960..977     +  promoter       tight TRE promoter (fragment): Tet-responsive promoter PTight, consisting of seven tet operator sequences followed by the minimal CMV promoter
   1002..1037    +  misc_RNA       RfxCas13d DR36: 36-base direct repeat for an RfxCas13d pre-gRNA (Konermann et al., 2018)
   1056..1091    +  misc_RNA       RfxCas13d DR36: 36-base direct repeat for an RfxCas13d pre-gRNA (Konermann et al., 2018)
   1165..1376    +  promoter       EF-1α core promoter: core promoter for human elongation factor EF-1α
   1377..1486    +  intron         EF-1α intron A (fragment): intron upstream of the start codon of human EF-1α
   2112..2315    +  intron         EF-1α intron A: truncated intron upstream of the start codon of human EF-1α
   2343..3041    +  CDS            TagBFP: TagBFP is a basic (constitutively fluorescent) blue fluorescent protein published in 2008, derived from Entacmaea quadricolor. It is reported to be a very rapidly-maturing monomer with very low acid sensitivity.
   3073..3184    +  polyA_signal   bGH poly(A) signal: bovine growth hormone polyadenylation signal
   3324..3428    +  promoter       AmpR promoter: bla
   3429..4289    +  CDS            AmpR: β-lactamase; bla; confers resistance to ampicillin, carbenicillin, and related antibiotics
