[The description below was written by a language model from this plasmid's Addgene catalogue record and pLannotate feature annotations shown in this document.]
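Description:
pUC-hU6-2O-crScaffold_EF1a-BFP is a small (about 4.4 kb in the sequenced record) mammalian expression plasmid that serves as an empty backbone for expressing CRISPR RNAs for the RNA-targeting nuclease RfxCas13d. It derives from the pSLQ5429 backbone and is propagated in E. coli through a high-copy ColE1/pUC-type origin, with selection by ampicillin resistance (β-lactamase under its own bla promoter). No mammalian selection marker or viral packaging elements are annotated, so delivery is presumably by transfection.

The plasmid carries two independent transcription units. The first uses a human U6 RNA polymerase III promoter modified with two tet operator sites (hU6-2xTetO). The short fragments annotated as PLtetO-1 and tight TRE immediately downstream of the U6 fragment most likely correspond to these operators rather than to separate promoters. Placing TetO sites in a U6 promoter allows binding of Tet repressor to block crRNA transcription, making it responsive to tetracycline or doxycycline when TetR is supplied, although this plasmid does not itself encode TetR. Downstream lie two copies of the 36-base RfxCas13d direct repeat separated by a short gap, forming a pre-crRNA scaffold. No targeting spacer is recorded, consistent with the empty-backbone designation, and the user is expected to supply one. The second unit uses the human EF-1α promoter with its intron A to drive constitutive expression of TagBFP, terminated by the bGH polyadenylation signal, giving a blue fluorescent marker of cells that received the plasmid.

The construct was made for synthetic gene circuit work aimed at tunable Cas13d-mediated knockdown of target RNAs with minimal collateral RNA cleavage. Cas13d itself must be provided from another source.
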