Addgene plasmid #224862: pUC-hU6-2O-crScaffold_EF1a-BFP
Purpose: (Empty Backbone) crRNA scaffold for RfxCas13d expressed from hU6-2xTetO promoter and reporter BFP protein expressed from EF1a promoter
Depositing lab: Gabor Balazsi. Depositing organization: Stony Brook University. Publication: Optimizing a CRISPR-Cas13d Gene Circuit for Tunable Target RNA Downregulation with Minimal Collateral RNA Cutting. Wan Y, Helenek C, Coraci D, Balazsi G. ACS Synth Biol. 2024 Oct 18;13(10):3212-3230. doi: 10.1021/acssynbio.4c00271. Epub 2024 Oct 8. PubMed 39377757.
Backbone
  Vector backbone: pSLQ5429
  Backbone manufacturer: Balazsi Lab
  Backbone size (bp): 4174
  Vector type: Mammalian Expression, CRISPR, Synthetic Biology
  Promoter: hU6-2xTetO
Growth in bacteria
  Bacterial resistance: Ampicillin, 100 μg/mL
  Growth temperature: 37°C
  Growth strain: NEB Stable
  Copy number: High Copy
Gene/Insert
  Cloning method: Gibson Cloning
Terms and licenses: Academic/Nonprofit Terms; Industry Terms: Not Available to Industry
Depositor comments: Please visit https://doi.org/10.1101/2024.05.11.593702 for bioRxiv preprint.
How to cite: pUC-hU6-2O-crScaffold_EF1a-BFP was a gift from Gabor Balazsi (Addgene plasmid # 224862 ; http://n2t.net/addgene:224862 ; RRID:Addgene_224862)
